>Addgene plasmid #62134 | pMuLE ENTR SV40-hCas9 L5-L2 | depositor full sequence | sequence record 101418 | Full Sequence
CTAGATTACTACCCAGCTTTCTTGTACAAAGTTGGCATTATAAGAAAGCATTGCTTATCAATTTGTTGCA
ACGAACAGGTCACTATCAGTCAAAATAAAATCATTATTTGCCATCCAGCTGCAGGGCGGCCGCGATATCC
CCTATAGTGAGTCGTATTACATGGTCATAGCTGTTTCCTGGCAGCTCTGGCCCGTGTCTCAAAATCTCTG
ATGTTACATTGCACAAGATAAAAATATATCATCATGAACAATAAAACTGTCTGCTTACATAAACAGTAAT
ACAAGGGGTGTTATGAGCCATATTCAACGGGAAACGTCGAGGCCGCGATTAAATTCCAACATGGATGCTG
ATTTATATGGGTATAAATGGGCTCGCGATAATGTCGGGCAATCAGGTGCGACAATCTATCGCTTGTATGG
GAAGCCCGATGCGCCAGAGTTGTTTCTGAAACATGGCAAAGGTAGCGTTGCCAATGATGTTACAGATGAG
ATGGTCAGACTAAACTGGCTGACGGAATTTATGCCTCTTCCGACCATCAAGCATTTTATCCGTACTCCTG
ATGATGCATGGTTACTCACCACTGCGATCCCCGGAAAAACAGCATTCCAGGTATTAGAAGAATATCCTGA
TTCAGGTGAAAATATTGTTGATGCGCTGGCAGTGTTCCTGCGCCGGTTGCATTCGATTCCTGTTTGTAAT
TGTCCTTTTAACAGCGATCGCGTATTTCGTCTCGCTCAGGCGCAATCACGAATGAATAACGGTTTGGTTG
ATGCGAGTGATTTTGATGACGAGCGTAATGGCTGGCCTGTTGAACAAGTCTGGAAAGAAATGCATAAACT
TTTGCCATTCTCACCGGATTCAGTCGTCACTCATGGTGATTTCTCACTTGATAACCTTATTTTTGACGAG
GGGAAATTAATAGGTTGTATTGATGTTGGACGAGTCGGAATCGCAGACCGATACCAGGATCTTGCCATCC
TATGGAACTGCCTCGGTGAGTTTTCTCCTTCATTACAGAAACGGCTTTTTCAAAAATATGGTATTGATAA
TCCTGATATGAATAAATTGCAGTTTCATTTGATGCTCGATGAGTTTTTCTAATCAGAATTGGTTAATTGG
TTGTAACACTGGCAGAGCATTACGCTGACTTGACGGGACGGCGCAAGCTCATGACCAAAATCCCTTAACG
TGAGTTACGCGTCGTTCCACTGAGCGTCAGACCCCGTAGAAAAGATCAAAGGATCTTCTTGAGATCCTTT
TTTTCTGCGCGTAATCTGCTGCTTGCAAACAAAAAAACCACCGCTACCAGCGGTGGTTTGTTTGCCGGAT
CAAGAGCTACCAACTCTTTTTCCGAAGGTAACTGGCTTCAGCAGAGCGCAGATACCAAATACTGTTCTTC
TAGTGTAGCCGTAGTTAGGCCACCACTTCAAGAACTCTGTAGCACCGCCTACATACCTCGCTCTGCTAAT
CCTGTTACCAGTGGCTGCTGCCAGTGGCGATAAGTCGTGTCTTACCGGGTTGGACTCAAGACGATAGTTA
CCGGATAAGGCGCAGCGGTCGGGCTGAACGGGGGGTTCGTGCACACAGCCCAGCTTGGAGCGAACGACCT
ACACCGAACTGAGATACCTACAGCGTGAGCTATGAGAAAGCGCCACGCTTCCCGAAGGGAGAAAGGCGGA
CAGGTATCCGGTAAGCGGCAGGGTCGGAACAGGAGAGCGCACGAGGGAGCTTCCAGGGGGAAACGCCTGG
TATCTTTATAGTCCTGTCGGGTTTCGCCACCTCTGACTTGAGCGTCGATTTTTGTGATGCTCGTCAGGGG
GGCGGAGCCTATGGAAAAACGCCAGCAACGCGGCCTTTTTACGGTTCCTGGCCTTTTGCTGGCCTTTTGC
TCACATGTTCTTTCCTGCGTTATCCCCTGATTCTGTGGATAACCGTATTACCGCCTTTGAGTGAGCTGAT
ACCGCTCGCCGCAGCCGAACGACCGAGCGCAGCGAGTCAGTGAGCGAGGAAGCGGAAGAGCGCCCAATAC
GCAAACCGCCTCTCCCCGCGCGTTGGCCGATTCATTAATGCAGCTGGCACGACAGGTTTCCCGACTGGAA
AGCGGGCAGTGAGCGCAACGCAATTAATACGCGTACCGCTAGCCAGGAAGAGTTTGTAGAAACGCAAAAA
GGCCATCCGTCAGGATGGCCTTCTGCTTAGTTTGATGCCTGGCAGTTTATGGCGGGCGTCCTGCCCGCCA
CCCTCCGGGCCGTTGCTTCACAACGTTCAAATCCGCTCCCGGCGGATTTGTCCTACTCAGGAGAGCGTTC
ACCGACAAACAACAGATAAAACGAAAGGCCCAGTCTTCCGACTGAGCCTTTCGTTTTATTTGATGCCTGG
CAGTTCCCTACTCTCGCGTTAACGCTAGCATGGATGTTTTCCCAGTCACGACGTTGTAAAACGACGGCCA
GTCTTAAGCTCGGGCCCCAAATAATGATTTTATTTTGACTGATAGTGACCTGTTCGTTGCAACAAATTGA
TGAGCAATGCTTTTTTATAATGCCAACTTTGTATACAAAAGTTGCTGTGGAATGTGTGTCAGTTAGGGTG
TGGAAAGTCCCCAGGCTCCCCAGCAGGCAGAAGTATGCAAAGCATGCATCTCAATTAGTCAGCAACCAGG
TGTGGAAAGTCCCCAGGCTCCCCAGCAGGCAGAAGTATGCAAAGCATGCATCTCAATTAGTCAGCAACCA
TAGTCCCGCCCCTAACTCCGCCCATCCCGCCCCTAACTCCGCCCAGTTCCGCCCATTCTCCGCCCCATGG
CTGACTAATTTTTTTTATTTATGCAGAGGCCGAGGCCGCCTCGGCCTCTGAGCTATTCCAGAAGTAGTGA
GGAGGCTTTTTTGGAGGCCTAGGCTTTTGCAAAAAGCTTGGTACCGCCACCATGGACAAGAAGTACTCCA
TTGGGCTCGATATCGGCACAAACAGCGTCGGCTGGGCCGTCATTACGGACGAGTACAAGGTGCCGAGCAA
AAAATTCAAAGTTCTGGGCAATACCGATCGCCACAGCATAAAGAAGAACCTCATTGGCGCCCTCCTGTTC
GACTCCGGGGAGACGGCCGAAGCCACGCGGCTCAAAAGAACAGCACGGCGCAGATATACCCGCAGAAAGA
ATCGGATCTGCTACCTGCAGGAGATCTTTAGTAATGAGATGGCTAAGGTGGATGACTCTTTCTTCCATAG
GCTGGAGGAGTCCTTTTTGGTGGAGGAGGATAAAAAGCACGAGCGCCACCCAATCTTTGGCAATATCGTG
GACGAGGTGGCGTACCATGAAAAGTACCCAACCATATATCATCTGAGGAAGAAGCTTGTAGACAGTACTG
ATAAGGCTGACTTGCGGTTGATCTATCTCGCGCTGGCGCATATGATCAAATTTCGGGGACACTTCCTCAT
CGAGGGGGACCTGAACCCAGACAACAGCGATGTCGACAAACTCTTTATCCAACTGGTTCAGACTTACAAT
CAGCTTTTCGAAGAGAACCCGATCAACGCATCCGGAGTTGACGCCAAAGCAATCCTGAGCGCTAGGCTGT
CCAAATCCCGGCGGCTCGAAAACCTCATCGCACAGCTCCCTGGGGAGAAGAAGAACGGCCTGTTTGGTAA
TCTTATCGCCCTGTCACTCGGGCTGACCCCCAACTTTAAATCTAACTTCGACCTGGCCGAAGATGCCAAG
CTTCAACTGAGCAAAGACACCTACGATGATGATCTCGACAATCTGCTGGCCCAGATCGGCGACCAGTACG
CAGACCTTTTTTTGGCGGCAAAGAACCTGTCAGACGCCATTCTGCTGAGTGATATTCTGCGAGTGAACAC
GGAGATCACCAAAGCTCCGCTGAGCGCTAGTATGATCAAGCGCTATGATGAGCACCACCAAGACTTGACT
TTGCTGAAGGCCCTTGTCAGACAGCAACTGCCTGAGAAGTACAAGGAAATTTTCTTCGATCAGTCTAAAA
ATGGCTACGCCGGATACATTGACGGCGGAGCAAGCCAGGAGGAATTTTACAAATTTATTAAGCCCATCTT
GGAAAAAATGGACGGCACCGAGGAGCTGCTGGTAAAGCTTAACAGAGAAGATCTGTTGCGCAAACAGCGC
ACTTTCGACAATGGAAGCATCCCCCACCAGATTCACCTGGGCGAACTGCACGCTATCCTCAGGCGGCAAG
AGGATTTCTACCCCTTTTTGAAAGATAACAGGGAAAAGATTGAGAAAATCCTCACATTTCGGATACCCTA
CTATGTAGGCCCCCTCGCCCGGGGAAATTCCAGATTCGCGTGGATGACTCGCAAATCAGAAGAGACCATC
ACTCCCTGGAACTTCGAGGAAGTCGTGGATAAGGGGGCCTCTGCCCAGTCCTTCATCGAAAGGATGACTA
ACTTTGATAAAAATCTGCCTAACGAAAAGGTGCTTCCTAAACACTCTCTGCTGTACGAGTACTTCACAGT
TTATAACGAGCTCACCAAGGTCAAATACGTCACAGAAGGGATGAGAAAGCCAGCATTCCTGTCTGGAGAG
CAGAAGAAAGCTATCGTGGACCTCCTCTTCAAGACGAACCGGAAAGTTACCGTGAAACAGCTCAAAGAAG
ACTATTTCAAAAAGATTGAATGTTTCGACTCTGTTGAAATCAGCGGAGTGGAGGATCGCTTCAACGCATC
CCTGGGAACGTATCACGATCTCCTGAAAATCATTAAAGACAAGGACTTCCTGGACAATGAGGAGAACGAG
GACATTCTTGAGGACATTGTCCTCACCCTTACGTTGTTTGAAGATAGGGAGATGATTGAAGAACGCTTGA
AAACTTACGCTCATCTCTTCGACGACAAAGTCATGAAACAGCTCAAGAGGCGCCGATATACAGGATGGGG
GCGGCTGTCAAGAAAACTGATCAATGGGATCCGAGACAAGCAGAGTGGAAAGACAATCCTGGATTTTCTT
AAGTCCGATGGATTTGCCAACCGGAACTTCATGCAGTTGATCCATGATGACTCTCTCACCTTTAAGGAGG
ACATCCAGAAAGCACAAGTTTCTGGCCAGGGGGACAGTCTTCACGAGCACATCGCTAATCTTGCAGGTAG
CCCAGCTATCAAAAAGGGAATACTGCAGACCGTTAAGGTCGTGGATGAACTCGTCAAAGTAATGGGAAGG
CATAAGCCCGAGAATATCGTTATCGAGATGGCCCGAGAGAACCAAACTACCCAGAAGGGACAGAAGAACA
GTAGGGAAAGGATGAAGAGGATTGAAGAGGGTATAAAAGAACTGGGGTCCCAAATCCTTAAGGAACACCC
AGTTGAAAACACCCAGCTTCAGAATGAGAAGCTCTACCTGTACTACCTGCAGAACGGCAGGGACATGTAC
GTGGATCAGGAACTGGACATCAATCGGCTCTCCGACTACGACGTGGATCATATCGTGCCCCAGTCTTTTC
TCAAAGATGATTCTATTGATAATAAAGTGTTGACAAGATCCGATAAAAATAGAGGGAAGAGTGATAACGT
CCCCTCAGAAGAAGTTGTCAAGAAAATGAAAAATTATTGGCGGCAGCTGCTGAACGCCAAACTGATCACA
CAACGGAAGTTCGATAATCTGACTAAGGCTGAACGAGGTGGCCTGTCTGAGTTGGATAAAGCCGGCTTCA
TCAAAAGGCAGCTTGTTGAGACACGCCAGATCACCAAGCACGTGGCCCAAATTCTCGATTCACGCATGAA
CACCAAGTACGATGAAAATGACAAACTGATTCGAGAGGTGAAAGTTATTACTCTGAAGTCTAAGCTGGTC
TCAGATTTCAGAAAGGACTTTCAGTTTTATAAGGTGAGAGAGATCAACAATTACCACCATGCGCATGATG
CCTACCTGAATGCAGTGGTAGGCACTGCACTTATCAAAAAATATCCCAAGCTTGAATCTGAATTTGTTTA
CGGAGACTATAAAGTGTACGATGTTAGGAAAATGATCGCAAAGTCTGAGCAGGAAATAGGCAAGGCCACC
GCTAAGTACTTCTTTTACAGCAATATTATGAATTTTTTCAAGACCGAGATTACACTGGCCAATGGAGAGA
TTCGGAAGCGACCACTTATCGAAACAAACGGAGAAACAGGAGAAATCGTGTGGGACAAGGGTAGGGATTT
CGCGACAGTCCGGAAGGTCCTGTCCATGCCGCAGGTGAACATCGTTAAAAAGACCGAAGTACAGACCGGA
GGCTTCTCCAAGGAAAGTATCCTCCCGAAAAGGAACAGCGACAAGCTGATCGCACGCAAAAAAGATTGGG
ACCCCAAGAAATACGGCGGATTCGATTCTCCTACAGTCGCTTACAGTGTACTGGTTGTGGCCAAAGTGGA
GAAAGGGAAGTCTAAAAAACTCAAAAGCGTCAAGGAACTGCTGGGCATCACAATCATGGAGCGATCAAGC
TTCGAAAAAAACCCCATCGACTTTCTCGAGGCGAAAGGATATAAAGAGGTCAAAAAAGACCTCATCATTA
AGCTTCCCAAGTACTCTCTCTTTGAGCTTGAAAACGGCCGGAAACGAATGCTCGCTAGTGCGGGCGAGCT
GCAGAAAGGTAACGAGCTGGCACTGCCCTCTAAATACGTTAATTTCTTGTATCTGGCCAGCCACTATGAA
AAGCTCAAAGGGTCTCCCGAAGATAATGAGCAGAAGCAGCTGTTCGTGGAACAACACAAACACTACCTTG
ATGAGATCATCGAGCAAATAAGCGAATTCTCCAAAAGAGTGATCCTCGCCGACGCTAACCTCGATAAGGT
GCTTTCTGCTTACAATAAGCACAGGGATAAGCCCATCAGGGAGCAGGCAGAAAACATTATCCACTTGTTT
ACTCTGACCAACTTGGGCGCGCCTGCAGCCTTCAAGTACTTCGACACCACCATAGACAGAAAGCGGTACA
CCTCTACAAAGGAGGTCCTGGACGCCACACTGATTCATCAGTCAATTACGGGGCTCTATGAAACAAGAAT
CGACCTCTCTCAGCTCGGTGGAGACAGCAGGGCTGACCCCAAGAAGAAGAGGAAGGTGTGAGCGGCCGCG
ACT
Features (pLannotate 1.2.2; 11 found; start..end, strand, type, name):
     11..110     -  protein_bind   attL2: mutant version of attL; recombination site for the Gateway® LR reaction LR Clonase™
    141..159     -  promoter       T7 promoter: promoter for bacteriophage T7 RNA polymerase
    293..1102    +  CDS            KanR: aminoglycoside phosphotransferase; aph(3')-Ia; confers resistance to kanamycin in bacteria or G418 (Geneticin®) in eukaryotes
   1249..1837    +  rep_origin     ori: high-copy-number ColE1/pMB1/pBR322/pUC origin of replication
   2020..2112    +  CDS            lacI (fragment): lac repressor; lacI; The lac repressor binds to the lac operator to inhibit transcription in E. coli. This inhibition can be relieved by adding lactose or isopropyl-β-D-thiogalactopyranoside (IPTG).
   2167..2194    -  terminator     rrnB T2 terminator: transcription terminator T2 from the E. coli rrnB gene
   2326..2369    +  terminator     rrnB T1 terminator: Escherichia coli rrnB; transcription terminator T1 from the E. coli rrnB gene
   2416..2452    -  CDS            lacZα (fragment): LacZα fragment of β-galactosidase; lacZ fragment
   2469..2564    +  protein_bind   attL5: mutant version of attL; recombination site for the Gateway® LR reaction LR Clonase™
   2574..2903    +  promoter       SV40 promoter: SV40 enhancer and early promoter
   2922..7025    +  CDS            cas9: CAS9_STRP1 - Also known as csn1 From Streptococcus pyogenes serotype M1.
