[The description below was written by a language model from this plasmid's Addgene catalogue record and pLannotate feature annotations shown in this document.]
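Description:
pMuLE ENTR SV40-hCas9 L5-L2 is a Gateway entry plasmid from the MuLE (Multiple Lentiviral Expression) modular vector system, designed to contribute a Cas9 expression module to a multi-component lentiviral construct rather than to be the final delivery vehicle itself. The record lists no named backbone, but the 7,073 nt annotated sequence shows the typical architecture of an entry clone: a high-copy ColE1/pUC-type origin of replication and a kanamycin resistance gene (aph(3')-Ia) for propagation and selection in E. coli, rrnB T1 and T2 transcription terminators upstream of the cloning region that insulate the insert from read-through transcription, a T7 promoter beyond the attL2 site, and small residual lacI and lacZα fragments that appear to be vector remnants.

The payload sits between an attL5 site and an attL2 site. It consists of the SV40 enhancer/early promoter, a constitutive promoter active in mammalian cells, directly followed by a human codon-optimized coding sequence for Streptococcus pyogenes Cas9, which takes up most of the insert. The feature table does not annotate any epitope tag, nuclear localization signal, or polyadenylation signal within the module, so their presence cannot be confirmed from the record. No guide RNA cassette is present either. The attL5/attL2 pairing defines the position and orientation this module takes in a MultiSite Gateway LR reaction, where it is combined with other MuLE entry vectors carrying compatible att sites and recombined into a destination vector. The result allows combinatorial assembly of Cas9 with other elements for CRISPR-based genetic manipulation of mammalian cells.
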