Addgene plasmid #62134: pMuLE ENTR SV40-hCas9 L5-L2
Purpose: MuLE (Multiple Lentiviral Expression) Entry vector containing SV40 promoter and human codon optimized Cas9 module. Compatible with MultiSite Gateway cloning
Depositing lab: Ian Frew. Depositing organization: University of Zurich. Publication: A versatile modular vector system for rapid combinatorial mammalian genetics. Albers J, Danzer C, Rechsteiner M, Lehmann H, Brandt LP, Hejhal T, Catalano A, Busenhart P, Goncalves AF, Brandt S, Bode PK, Bode-Lesniewska B, Wild PJ, Frew IJ. J Clin Invest. 2015 Mar 9. pii: 79743. doi: 10.1172/JCI79743. PubMed 25751063.
Backbone
  Vector backbone: N/A
  Vector type: Mammalian Expression, CRISPR ; MuLE Gateway Entry Vector
Growth in bacteria
  Bacterial resistance: Kanamycin, 50 μg/mL
  Growth temperature: 37°C
  Growth strain: DH5alpha
  Copy number: High Copy
Gene/Insert
  Gene/Insert name: human codon optimized Cas9
  Species: Synthetic
  Promoter: SV40
  Cloning method: Gateway Cloning
  Sequencing primers: 5′ M13-fwd; 3′ M13-rev
Terms and licenses: Academic/Nonprofit Terms; Industry Terms: Not Available to Industry
How to cite: pMuLE ENTR SV40-hCas9 L5-L2 was a gift from Ian Frew (Addgene plasmid # 62134 ; http://n2t.net/addgene:62134 ; RRID:Addgene_62134)
