>Addgene plasmid #62134 | pMuLE ENTR SV40-hCas9 L5-L2 | addgene partial sequence | sequence record 103681 | M13-F20 5'-TGTAAAACGACGGCCAGT-3'
GACTGATAGTGACCTGTTCGTTGCAACAAATTGATGAGCAATGCTTTTTTATAATGCCAACTTTGTATAC
AAAAGTTGCTGTGGAATGTGTGTCAGTTAGGGTGTGGAAAGTCCCCAGGCTCCCCAGCAGGCAGAAGTAT
GCAAAGCATGCATCTCAATTAGTCAGCAACCAGGTGTGGAAAGTCCCCAGGCTCCCCAGCAGGCAGAAGT
ATGCAAAGCATGCATCTCAATTAGTCAGCAACCATAGTCCCGCCCCTAACTCCGCCCATCCCGCCCCTAA
CTCCGCCCAGTTCCGCCCATTCTCCGCCCCATGGCTGACTAATTTTTTTTATTTATGCAGAGGCCGAGGC
CGCCTCGGCCTCTGAGCTATTCCAGAAGTAGTGAGGAGGCTTTTTTGGAGGCCTAGGCTTTTGCAAAAAG
CTTGGTACCGCCACCATGGACAAGAAGTACTCCATTGGGCTCGATATCGGCACAAACAGCGTCGGCTGGG
CCGTCATTACGGACGAGTACAAGGTGCCGAGCAAAAAATTCAAAGTTCTGGGCAATACCGATCGCCACAG
CATAAAGAAGAACCTCATTGGCGCCCTCCTGTTCGACTCCGGGGAGACGGCCGAAGCCACGCGGCTCAAA
AGAACAGCACGGCGCAGATATACCCGCAGAAAGAATCGGATCTGCTACCTGCAGGAGATCTTTAGTAATG
AGATGGCTAAGGTGGATGACTC
