>Addgene plasmid #62134 | pMuLE ENTR SV40-hCas9 L5-L2 | addgene partial sequence | sequence record 103683 | M13-Rev 5'-CAGGAAACAGCTATGACC-3'
TGCAGCTGGATGGCAAATAATGATTTTATTTTGACTGATAGTGACCTGTTCGTTGCAACAAATTGATAAG
CAATGCTTTCTTATAATGCCAACTTTGTACAAGAAAGCTGGGTAGTAATCTAGAGTCGCGGCCGCTCACA
CCTTCCTCTTCTTCTTGGGGTCAGCCCTGCTGTCTCCACCGAGCTGAGAGAGGTCGATTCTTGTTTCATA
GAGCCCCGTAATTGACTGATGAATCAGTGTGGCGTCCAGGACCTCCTTTGTAGAGGTGTACCGCTTTCTG
TCTATGGTGGTGTCGAAGTACTTGAAGGCTGCAGGCGCGCCCAAGTTGGTCAGAGTAAACAAGTGGATAA
TGTTTTCTGCCTGCTCCCTGATGGGCTTATCCCTGTGCTTATTGTAAGCAGAAAGCACCTTATCGAGGTT
AGCGTCGGCGAGGATCACTCTTTTGGAGAATTCGCTTATTTGCTCGATGATCTCATCAAGGTAGTGTTTG
TGTTGTTCCACGAACAGCTGCTTCTGCTCATTATCTTCGGGAGACCCTTTGAGCTTTTCATAGTGGCTGG
CCAGATACAAGAAATTAACGTATTTAGAGGGCAGTGCCAGCTCGTTACCTTTCTGCAGCTCGCCCGCACT
AGCGAGCATTCGTTTCCGGCCGTTTTCAAGCTCAAAGAGAGAGTACTTGGGAAGCTTAATGATGAGGTC
